LOCUS       Exported 780 bp ds-DNA linear SYN 09-JUN-2021
DEFINITION  synthetic linear DNA
ACCESSION   .
VERSION     .
KEYWORDS    2XMyc-LRRK2-RCK
SOURCE      synthetic DNA construct
  ORGANISM  synthetic DNA construct
REFERENCE   1 (bases 1 to 780)
  TITLE     The Parkinson Disease-associated Leucine-rich Repeat Kinase 2
            (LRRK2) Is a Dimer That Undergoes Intramolecular Autophosphorylation
  JOURNAL   J Biol Chem. 2008 Jun 13;283(24):16906-14.
  PUBMED    18397888
REFERENCE   2 (bases 1 to 780)
  AUTHORS   .
  TITLE     Direct Submission
  JOURNAL   Exported Jun 9, 2021 from SnapGene Server 1.1.58
            http://www.snapgene.com
FEATURES             Location/Qualifiers
     source          1..780
                     /organism="synthetic DNA construct"
                     /mol_type="other DNA"
     primer_bind     284..303
                     /label=T7
                     /note="T7 promoter, forward primer"
     promoter        284..302
                     /label=T7 promoter
                     /note="promoter for bacteriophage T7 RNA polymerase"
     protein_bind    352..376
                     /gene="mutant version of attB"
                     /label=attB2
                     /bound_moiety="BP Clonase(TM)"
                     /note="recombination site for the Gateway(R) BP reaction"
ORIGIN
        1 taaacaagtt aacaacaaca attgcattca ttttatgttt caggttcagg gggaggtgtg
       61 ggaggttttt taaagcaagt aaaacctcta caaatgtggt atggctgatt atgatcatga
      121 acagactgtg aggactgagg ggcctgaaat gagccttggg actgtgaatc taaaatacac
      181 aaacaattag aatcagtagt ttaacacatt atacacttaa aaattggatc tccattcgcc
      241 attcaggctg cgcaactgtt gggaagggcg atcgagtgaa ttgtaatacg actcactata
      301 gggcgaattg ggtacactta cctggtacct taattaatta aggtaccgat caccactttg
      361 tacaagaaag ctgggtcgaa ttcgcccttt gtcccagaca caatccagct ttccttttca
      421 acaggaagat gcaccaaggc taagcacaat attctactat cagcaacttc ctcagaagtg
      481 tatccttcag tatttaagtc aagaaatgag agctgtcctc tgtcggtgtg cccacagccc
      541 agccaaatgc ttgcattcct gctgttgtga tgtgtagcaa ccatgcattc aacaattacg
      601 tttttaggta ataaaatgcg tctcgtcaga cagactaatt cagctgaatt caaaatgtca
      661 aagacctggg cagaagtagg cctttcttga ggattttctt tcaaacactg tttaattaat
      721 ttctcaacca taggccatgg ggcacaacca tattctttaa ctggatcagg taattttcct
//
