>Addgene plasmid #25065 | 2XMyc-LRRK2-RCK | addgene partial sequence | sequence record 31035 | 25065 with CMV-F
AGTGAACCGTCAGATCCGCTAGCGATTACGCCAAGCTCGAAATTAACCCTCACTAAAGGGAACAAAAGCT
GGAGCTCCACCGCGGTGGCGGCCGCCATGGAGCAGAAACTCATCTCTGAAGAGGATCTGAGCCCGGGCGG
ATCCGAGCAGAAACTCATCTCTGAAGAGGATCTGCTGCAGGAATTCGATATCACAAGTTTGTACAAAAAA
GCAGGCTCCGAATTCGCCCTTGCTGTGCCTTATAACCGAATGAAACTTATGATTGTGGGAAATACTGGGA
GTGGTAAAACCACCTTATTGCAGCAATTAATGAAAACCAAGAAATCAGATCTTGGAATGCAAAGTGCCAC
AGTTGGCATAGATGTGAAAGACTGGCCTATCCAAATAAGAGACAAAAGAAAGAGAGATCTCGTCCTAAAT
GTGTGGGATTTTGCAGGTCGTGAGGAATTCTATAGTACTCATCCCCATTTTATGACGCAGCGAGCATTGT
ACCTTGCTGTCTATGACCTCAGCAAGGGACAGGCTGAAGTTGATGCCATGAAGCCTTGGCTCTTCAATAT
AAAGGCTCGCGCTTCTTCTTCCCCTGTGATTCTCGTTGGCACACATTTGGATGTTTCTGATGAGAAGCAA
CGCAAAGCCTGCATGAGTAAAATCACCAAGGAACTCCTGAATAAGCGAGGGTTCCCTGCCATACGAGATT
ACCACTTTGTGAATGCCACCGAGGAATCTGATGCTTTGGCAAAACTTCGGAAAACCATCATAAACGAGAG
CCTTAATTTCAAGATCCGAGATCAGCTTGTTGTTGGACAGCTGATTCCAGACTGCTATGTAGAACTTGAA
AAATCATTTTATCGGAGCGTAAAAATGTGCCAATT
