[The description below was written by a language model from this plasmid's Addgene catalogue record and the feature table of its GenBank file.]
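Description:
2XMyc-LRRK2-RCK is a mammalian expression plasmid built on a modified pCMV-Tag 3B backbone (about 4.3 kb without insert). It is propagated as a high-copy plasmid in E. coli under kanamycin selection. According to the depositor's comments, the original vector was altered by adding a second Myc epitope and was then converted into a Gateway destination vector by insertion of a Gateway cassette. The LRRK2 fragment was introduced by Gateway recombination, although the catalogue field lists the cloning method as restriction enzyme.

The insert, roughly 2.7 kb, is a truncated form of human LRRK2, the leucine-rich repeat kinase 2 gene linked to Parkinson disease (PARK8, dardarin). It encodes only residues 1329–2219, which span the ROC GTPase, COR and kinase domains, hence "RCK". The fragment carries a tandem 2XMyc tag at its N terminus for detection or immunoprecipitation with anti-Myc antibodies. The record does not explicitly name the promoter or polyadenylation signal, but the backbone name and the listed sequencing primers (CMV forward, SV40 polyA reverse) imply a CMV promoter-driven cassette ending in an SV40 polyadenylation signal.

The held sequence record is a partial 780 bp read, not the full plasmid. It annotates only a T7 promoter/primer site and an attB2 Gateway recombination site, which fits the recombinational cloning history but does not show the coding region, tag, origin or resistance gene. The associated publication concerns LRRK2 dimerisation and intramolecular autophosphorylation. This suggests the construct serves as a domain-deletion variant for expressing the catalytic core of LRRK2 in mammalian cells, for interaction and kinase activity studies.
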