Addgene plasmid #25065: 2XMyc-LRRK2-RCK
Depositing lab: Mark Cookson. Depositing organization: National Institute on Aging (NIA). Publication: The Parkinson Disease-associated Leucine-rich Repeat Kinase 2 (LRRK2) Is a Dimer That Undergoes Intramolecular Autophosphorylation. . J Biol Chem. 2008 Jun 13;283(24):16906-14. 10.1074/jbc.M708718200 PubMed 18397888.
Backbone
  Vector backbone: pCMV-Tag 3B
  Backbone manufacturer: Cookson Lab
  Backbone size w/o insert (bp): 4300
  Vector type: Mammalian Expression
Growth in bacteria
  Bacterial resistance: Kanamycin, 50 μg/mL
  Growth temperature: 37°C
  Growth strain: DH5alpha
  Copy number: High Copy
Gene/Insert
  Gene/Insert name: LRRK2
  Species: H. sapiens (human)
  Insert size (bp): 2670
  Mutation: Contains only the ROC-COR-Kinase domains aa 1329-2219
  Entrez Gene: LRRK2 (a.k.a. AURA17, DARDARIN, PARK8, RIPK7, ROCO2)
  Tag / fusion protein: 2XMyc (N terminal on insert)
  Cloning method: Restriction Enzyme
  Sequencing primers: 5′ CMV-F; 3′ SV40pA-R
Terms and licenses: Academic/Nonprofit Terms; Industry Terms: Not Available to Industry
Depositor comments: An additional Myc tag has been added to the original vector. The 2XMyc vector was adapted to the invitrogen gateway system by insertion of a gateway cloning cassette. LRRK2 was cloned by gateway recombination.
How to cite: 2XMyc-LRRK2-RCK was a gift from Mark Cookson (Addgene plasmid # 25065 ; http://n2t.net/addgene:25065 ; RRID:Addgene_25065)
